Addgene plasmid #83711: MSCV-6NBC-GFP-PGK-Puro-Barcode34
Purpose: individual 6N barcode to make barcoded cell line variants
Depositing lab: Monte Winslow. Depositing organization: Stanford University. Publication: An in vivo multiplexed small-molecule screening platform. Gruner BM, Schulze CJ, Yang D, Ogasawara D, Dix MM, Rogers ZN, Chuang CH, McFarland CD, Chiou SH, Brown JM, Cravatt BF, Bogyo M, Winslow MM. Nat Methods. 2016 Sep 12. doi: 10.1038/nmeth.3992. PubMed 27617390.
Backbone
  Vector backbone: MSCV
  Vector type: Retroviral
  Selectable markers: Puromycin
Growth in bacteria
  Bacterial resistance: Ampicillin, 100 μg/mL
  Growth temperature: 37°C
  Growth strain: DH5alpha
  Copy number: High Copy
Gene/Insert
  Gene/Insert name: Barcode34
  Species: Synthetic
  Cloning method: Restriction Enzyme; 5′ cloning site BglII (destroyed during cloning); 3′ cloning site EcoRI (not destroyed)
  Sequencing primers: 5′ CCCTTGAACCTCCTCGTTCGACC
Terms and licenses: Academic/Nonprofit Terms; Industry Terms: Not Available to Industry
How to cite: MSCV-6NBC-GFP-PGK-Puro-Barcode34 was a gift from Monte Winslow (Addgene plasmid # 83711 ; http://n2t.net/addgene:83711 ; RRID:Addgene_83711)
