[The description below was written by a language model from this plasmid's Addgene catalogue record and pLannotate feature annotations shown in this document.]
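Description:
MSCV-6NBC-GFP-PGK-Puro-Barcode34 is a gamma-retroviral transfer plasmid built on the murine stem cell virus (MSCV) backbone, one member of a series in which each plasmid carries a distinct synthetic six-nucleotide barcode (here number 34). In E. coli it is maintained through a high-copy ColE1/pUC-type origin and selected with ampicillin via the β-lactamase gene. The remaining bacterial annotations (fragments of lacI, lacZα, rop, bom and the tetracycline resistance gene, plus a lac promoter/operator) are non-functional remnants of earlier cloning vectors, as is a short env fragment upstream of the 5' LTR.

The viral portion is flanked by 5' and 3' long terminal repeats from murine embryonic stem cell virus. It includes the Ψ packaging signal and a truncated, start-codon-less gag segment, which together allow the genomic RNA to be packaged when gag, pol and env are provided in trans by a packaging system. Downstream, EGFP sits where it can be expressed from the LTR-driven transcript. An internal mouse PGK promoter drives puromycin N-acetyltransferase, so transduced cells can be both seen by green fluorescence and enriched with puromycin. The barcode was inserted by restriction cloning between a BglII site (destroyed) and an EcoRI site. It is too short to be picked up in the feature table, so its exact position is not annotated, although the construct name and the small gap between gag and EGFP suggest it lies just upstream of the reporter.

After integration, the barcode acts as a heritable DNA tag. The stated purpose is to generate individually barcoded cell line variants, and the associated work describes a multiplexed in vivo small-molecule screening platform.
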