Features (pLannotate 1.2.2; 19 found; start..end, strand, type, name):
    579..920     +  misc_feature   MESV Ψ: packaging signal of murine embryonic stem cell virus
    987..1403    +  CDS            gag (truncated): truncated Moloney murine leukemia virus (MMLV) gag gene lacking the start codon
   1427..2143    +  CDS            EGFP: EGFP is a basic (constitutively fluorescent) green fluorescent protein published in 1996, derived from Aequorea victoria. It is reported to be a rapidly-maturing weak dimer with moderate acid sensitivity.
   2161..2660    +  promoter       PGK promoter: mouse phosphoglycerate kinase 1 promoter
   2681..3280    +  CDS            PuroR: puromycin N-acetyltransferase; pac from Streptomyces alboniger; confers resistance to puromycin
   3380..3894    +  LTR            3' LTR: 3' long terminal repeat from murine embryonic stem cell virus
   4087..4103    -  protein_bind   lac operator: The lac repressor binds to the lac operator to inhibit transcription in E. coli. This inhibition can be relieved by adding lactose or isopropyl-β-D-thiogalactopyranoside (IPTG). lac repressor encoded by lacI
   4111..4141    -  promoter       lac promoter: promoter for the E. coli lac operon
   4156..4177    -  protein_bind   CAP binding site: CAP binding activates transcription in the presence of cAMP. E. coli catabolite activator protein
   4190..4282    -  CDS            lacI (fragment): lac repressor; lacI; The lac repressor binds to the lac operator to inhibit transcription in E. coli. This inhibition can be relieved by adding lactose or isopropyl-β-D-thiogalactopyranoside (IPTG).
   4465..5053    -  rep_origin     ori: high-copy-number ColE1/pMB1/pBR322/pUC origin of replication
   5224..6084    -  CDS            AmpR: β-lactamase; bla; confers resistance to ampicillin, carbenicillin, and related antibiotics
   6085..6189    -  promoter       AmpR promoter: bla
   6284..6319    +  CDS            rop (fragment): Rop protein, which maintains plasmids at low copy number; rop
   6421..6520    +  misc_feature   bom (fragment): basis of mobility region from pBR322
   6526..6675    -  CDS            lacZα (fragment): LacZα fragment of β-galactosidase; lacZ fragment
   6675..6876    -  CDS            TcR (fragment): tetracycline efflux protein; tet; confers resistance to tetracycline
   6877..6975    +  CDS            env (fragment): murine leukemia virus gPr80 envelope polyprotein precursor; env; proteolytically cleaved into gp70SU and p15TM subunits
   7017..515     +  LTR            5' LTR (across the origin): 5' long terminal repeat from murine embryonic stem cell virus
>Addgene plasmid #83711 | MSCV-6NBC-GFP-PGK-Puro-Barcode34 | depositor full sequence | sequence record 159854 | Full Sequence
TGAAAGACCCCACCTGTAGGTTTGGCAAGCTAGCTTAAGTAACGCCATTTTGCAAGGCATGGAAAATACA
TAACTGAGAATAGAGAAGTTCAGATCAAGGTTAGGAACAGAGAGACAGCAGAATATGGGCCAAACAGGAT
ATCTGTGGTAAGCAGTTCCTGCCCCGGCTCAGGGCCAAGAACAGATGGTCCCCAGATGCGGTCCCGCCCT
CAGCAGTTTCTAGAGAACCATCAGATGTTTCCAGGGTGCCCCAAGGACCTGAAATGACCCTGTGCCTTAT
TTGAACTAACCAATCAGTTCGCTTCTCGCTTCTGTTCGCGCGCTTCTGCTCCCCGAGCTCAATAAAAGAG
CCCACAACCCCTCACTCGGCGCGCCAGTCCTCCGATAGACTGCGTCGCCCGGGTACCCGTATTCCCAATA
AAGCCTCTTGCTGTTTGCATCCGAATCGTGGACTCGCTGATCCTTGGGAGGGTCTCCTCAGATTGATTGA
CTGCCCACCTCGGGGGTCTTTCATTTGGAGGTTCCACCGAGATTTGGAGACCCCTGCCCAGGGACCACCG
ACCCCCCCGCCGGGAGGTAAGCTGGCCAGCGGTCGTTTCGTGTCTGTCTCTGTCTTTGTGCGTGTTTGTG
CCGGCATCTAATGTTTGCGCCTGCGTCTGTACTAGTTAGCTAACTAGCTCTGTATCTGGCGGACCCGTGG
TGGAACTGACGAGTTCTGAACACCCGGCCGCAACCCTGGGAGACGTCCCAGGGACTTTGGGGGCCGTTTT
TGTGGCCCGACCTGAGGAAGGGAGTCGATGTGGAATCCGACCCCGTCAGGATATGTGGTTCTGGTAGGAG
ACGAGAACCTAAAACAGTTCCCGCCTCCGTCTGAATTTTTGCTTTCGGTTTGGAACCGAAGCCGCGCGTC
TTGTCTGCTGCAGCGCTGCAGCATCGTTCTGTGTTGTCTCTGTCTGACTGTGTTTCTGTATTTGTCTGAA
AATTAGGGCCAGACTGTTACCACTCCCTTAAGTTTGACCTTAGGTCACTGGAAAGATGTCGAGCGGATCG
CTCACAACCAGTCGGTAGATGTCAAGAAGAGACGTTGGGTTACCTTCTGCTCTGCAGAATGGCCAACCTT
TAACGTCGGATGGCCGCGAGACGGCACCTTTAACCGAGACCTCATCACCCAGGTTAAGATCAAGGTCTTT
TCACCTGGCCCGCATGGACACCCAGACCAGGTCCCCTACATCGTGACCTGGGAAGCCTTGGCTTTTGACC
CCCCTCCCTGGGTCAAGCCCTTTGTACACCCTAAGCCTCCGCCTCCTCTTCCTCCATCCGCCCCGTCTCT
CCCCCTTGAACCTCCTCGTTCGACCCCGCCTCGATCCTCCCTTTATCCAGCCCTCACTCCTTCTCTAGGC
GCCGGAATTAGATCCTATATACCACCATGGTGAGCAAGGGCGAGGAGCTGTTCACCGGGGTGGTGCCCAT
CCTGGTCGAGCTGGACGGCGACGTAAACGGCCACAAGTTCAGCGTGTCCGGCGAGGGCGAGGGCGATGCC
ACCTACGGCAAGCTGACCCTGAAGTTCATCTGCACCACCGGCAAGCTGCCCGTGCCCTGGCCCACCCTCG
TGACCACCCTGACCTACGGCGTGCAGTGCTTCAGCCGCTACCCCGACCACATGAAGCAGCACGACTTCTT
CAAGTCCGCCATGCCCGAAGGCTACGTCCAGGAGCGCACCATCTTCTTCAAGGACGACGGCAACTACAAG
ACCCGCGCCGAGGTGAAGTTCGAGGGCGACACCCTGGTGAACCGCATCGAGCTGAAGGGCATCGACTTCA
AGGAGGACGGCAACATCCTGGGGCACAAGCTGGAGTACAACTACAACAGCCACAACGTCTATATCATGGC
CGACAAGCAGAAGAACGGCATCAAGGTGAACTTCAAGATCCGCCACAACATCGAGGACGGCAGCGTGCAG
CTCGCCGACCACTACCAGCAGAACACCCCCATCGGCGACGGCCCCGTGCTGCTGCCCGACAACCACTACC
TGAGCACCCAGTCCGCCCTGAGCAAAGACCCCAACGAGAAGCGCGATCACATGGTCCTGCTGGAGTTCGT
GACCGCCGCCGGGATCACTCTCGGCATGGACGAGCTGTACAAGTAGCGGAGAATTCTACCGGGTAGGGGA
GGCGCTTTTCCCAAGGCAGTCTGGAGCATGCGCTTTAGCAGCCCCGCTGGGCACTTGGCGCTACACAAGT
GGCCTCTGGCCTCGCACACATTCCACATCCACCGGTAGGCGCCAACCGGCTCCGTTCTTTGGTGGCCCCT
TCGCGCCACCTTCTACTCCTCCCCTAGTCAGGAAGTTCCCCCCCGCCCCGCAGCTCGCGTCGTGCAGGAC
GTGACAAATGGAAGTAGCACGTCTCACTAGTCTCGTGCAGATGGACAGCACCGCTGAGCAATGGAAGCGG
GTAGGCCTTTGGGGCAGCGGCCAATAGCAGCTTTGCTCCTTCGCTTTCTGGGCTCAGAGGCTGGGAAGGG
GTGGGTCCGGGGGCGGGCTCAGGGGCGGGCTCAGGGGCGGGGCGGGCGCCCGAAGGTCCTCCGGAGGCCC
GGCATTCTGCACGCTTCAAAAGCGCACGTCTGCCGCGCTGTTCTCCTCTTCCTCATCTCCGGGCCTTTCG
ACCTGCAGCCCAAGCTTACCATGACCGAGTACAAGCCCACGGTGCGCCTCGCCACCCGCGACGACGTCCC
CAGGGCCGTACGCACCCTCGCCGCCGCGTTCGCCGACTACCCCGCCACGCGCCACACCGTCGATCCGGAC
CGCCACATCGAGCGGGTCACCGAGCTGCAAGAACTCTTCCTCACGCGCGTCGGGCTCGACATCGGCAAGG
TGTGGGTCGCGGACGACGGCGCCGCGGTGGCGGTCTGGACCACGCCGGAGAGCGTCGAAGCGGGGGCGGT
GTTCGCCGAGATCGGCCCGCGCATGGCCGAGTTGAGCGGTTCCCGGCTGGCCGCGCAGCAACAGATGGAA
GGCCTCCTGGCGCCGCACCGGCCCAAGGAGCCCGCGTGGTTCCTGGCCACCGTCGGCGTCTCGCCCGACC
ACCAGGGCAAGGGTCTGGGCAGCGCCGTCGTGCTCCCCGGAGTGGAGGCGGCCGAGCGCGCCGGGGTGCC
CGCCTTCCTGGAGACCTCCGCGCCCCGCAACCTCCCCTTCTACGAGCGGCTCGGCTTCACCGTCACCGCC
GACGTCGAGGTGCCCGAAGGACCGCGCACCTGGTGCATGACCCGCAAGCCCGGTGCCTGACGCCCGCCCC
ACGACCCGCAGCGCCCGACCGAAAGGAGCGCACGACCCCATGCATCGATAAAATAAAAGATTTTATTTAG
TCTCCAGAAAAAGGGGGGAATGAAAGACCCCACCTGTAGGTTTGGCAAGCTAGCTTAAGTAACGCCATTT
TGCAAGGCATGGAAAATACATAACTGAGAATAGAGAAGTTCAGATCAAGGTTAGGAACAGAGAGACAGCA
GAATATGGGCCAAACAGGATATCTGTGGTAAGCAGTTCCTGCCCCGGCTCAGGGCCAAGAACAGATGGTC
CCCAGATGCGGTCCCGCCCTCAGCAGTTTCTAGAGAACCATCAGATGTTTCCAGGGTGCCCCAAGGACCT
GAAATGACCCTGTGCCTTATTTGAACTAACCAATCAGTTCGCTTCTCGCTTCTGTTCGCGCGCTTCTGCT
CCCCGAGCTCAATAAAAGAGCCCACAACCCCTCACTCGGCGCGCCAGTCCTCCGATAGACTGCGTCGCCC
GGGTACCCGTGTATCCAATAAACCCTCTTGCAGTTGCATCCGACTTGTGGTCTCGCTGTTCCTTGGGAGG
GTCTCCTCTGAGTGATTGACTACCCGTCAGCGGGGGTCTTTCATGGGTAACAGTTTCTTGAAGTTGGAGA
ACAACATTCTGAGGGTAGGAGTCGAATATTAAGTAATCCTGACTCAATTAGCCACTGTTTTGAATCCACA
TACTCCAATACTCCTGAAATAGTTCATTATGGACAGCGCAGAAGAGCTGGGGAGAATTAATTCGTAATCA
TGGTCATAGCTGTTTCCTGTGTGAAATTGTTATCCGCTCACAATTCCACACAACATACGAGCCGGAAGCA
TAAAGTGTAAAGCCTGGGGTGCCTAATGAGTGAGCTAACTCACATTAATTGCGTTGCGCTCACTGCCCGC
TTTCCAGTCGGGAAACCTGTCGTGCCAGCTGCATTAATGAATCGGCCAACGCGCGGGGAGAGGCGGTTTG
CGTATTGGGCGCTCTTCCGCTTCCTCGCTCACTGACTCGCTGCGCTCGGTCGTTCGGCTGCGGCGAGCGG
TATCAGCTCACTCAAAGGCGGTAATACGGTTATCCACAGAATCAGGGGATAACGCAGGAAAGAACATGTG
AGCAAAAGGCCAGCAAAAGGCCAGGAACCGTAAAAAGGCCGCGTTGCTGGCGTTTTTCCATAGGCTCCGC
CCCCCTGACGAGCATCACAAAAATCGACGCTCAAGTCAGAGGTGGCGAAACCCGACAGGACTATAAAGAT
ACCAGGCGTTTCCCCCTGGAAGCTCCCTCGTGCGCTCTCCTGTTCCGACCCTGCCGCTTACCGGATACCT
GTCCGCCTTTCTCCCTTCGGGAAGCGTGGCGCTTTCTCATAGCTCACGCTGTAGGTATCTCAGTTCGGTG
TAGGTCGTTCGCTCCAAGCTGGGCTGTGTGCACGAACCCCCCGTTCAGCCCGACCGCTGCGCCTTATCCG
GTAACTATCGTCTTGAGTCCAACCCGGTAAGACACGACTTATCGCCACTGGCAGCAGCCACTGGTAACAG
GATTAGCAGAGCGAGGTATGTAGGCGGTGCTACAGAGTTCTTGAAGTGGTGGCCTAACTACGGCTACACT
AGAAGGACAGTATTTGGTATCTGCGCTCTGCTGAAGCCAGTTACCTTCGGAAAAAGAGTTGGTAGCTCTT
GATCCGGCAAACAAACCACCGCTGGTAGCGGTGGTTTTTTTGTTTGCAAGCAGCAGATTACGCGCAGAAA
AAAAGGATCTCAAGAAGATCCTTTGATCTTTTCTACGGGGTCTGACGCTCAGTGGAACGAAAACTCACGT
TAAGGGATTTTGGTCATGAGATTATCAAAAAGGATCTTCACCTAGATCCTTTTAAATTAAAAATGAAGTT
TTAAATCAATCTAAAGTATATATGAGTAAACTTGGTCTGACAGTTACCAATGCTTAATCAGTGAGGCACC
TATCTCAGCGATCTGTCTATTTCGTTCATCCATAGTTGCCTGACTCCCCGTCGTGTAGATAACTACGATA
CGGGAGGGCTTACCATCTGGCCCCAGTGCTGCAATGATACCGCGAGACCCACGCTCACCGGCTCCAGATT
TATCAGCAATAAACCAGCCAGCCGGAAGGGCCGAGCGCAGAAGTGGTCCTGCAACTTTATCCGCCTCCAT
CCAGTCTATTAATTGTTGCCGGGAAGCTAGAGTAAGTAGTTCGCCAGTTAATAGTTTGCGCAACGTTGTT
GCCATTGCTACAGGCATCGTGGTGTCACGCTCGTCGTTTGGTATGGCTTCATTCAGCTCCGGTTCCCAAC
GATCAAGGCGAGTTACATGATCCCCCATGTTGTGCAAAAAAGCGGTTAGCTCCTTCGGTCCTCCGATCGT
TGTCAGAAGTAAGTTGGCCGCAGTGTTATCACTCATGGTTATGGCAGCACTGCATAATTCTCTTACTGTC
ATGCCATCCGTAAGATGCTTTTCTGTGACTGGTGAGTACTCAACCAAGTCATTCTGAGAATAGTGTATGC
GGCGACCGAGTTGCTCTTGCCCGGCGTCAATACGGGATAATACCGCGCCACATAGCAGAACTTTAAAAGT
GCTCATCATTGGAAAACGTTCTTCGGGGCGAAAACTCTCAAGGATCTTACCGCTGTTGAGATCCAGTTCG
ATGTAACCCACTCGTGCACCCAACTGATCTTCAGCATCTTTTACTTTCACCAGCGTTTCTGGGTGAGCAA
AAACAGGAAGGCAAAATGCCGCAAAAAAGGGAATAAGGGCGACACGGAAATGTTGAATACTCATACTCTT
CCTTTTTCAATATTATTGAAGCATTTATCAGGGTTATTGTCTCATGAGCGGATACATATTTGAATGTATT
TAGAAAAATAAACAAATAGGGGTTCCGCGCACATTTCCCCGAAAAGTGCCACCTGACGTCTAAGAAACCA
TTATTATCATGACATTAACCTATAAAAATAGGCGTATCACGAGGCCCTTTCGTCTCGCGCGTTTCGGTGA
TGACGGTGAAAACCTCTGACACATGCAGCTCCCGGAGACGGTCACAGCTTGTCTGTAAGCGGATGCCGGG
AGCAGACAAGCCCGTCAGGGCGCGTCAGCGGGTGTTGGCGGGTGTCGGGGCTGGCTTAACTATGCGGCAT
CAGAGCAGATTGTACTGAGAGTGCACCATATGCGGTGTGAAATACCGCACAGATGCGTAAGGAGAAAATA
CCGCATCAGGCGCCATTCGCCATTCAGGCTGCGCAACTGTTGGGAAGGGCGATCGGTGCGGGCCTCTTCG
CTATTACGCCAGCTGGCGAAAGGGGGATGTGCTGCAAGGCGATTAAGTTGGGTAACGCCAGGGTTTTCCC
AGTCACGACGTTGTAAAACGACGGCGCAAGGAATGGTGCATGCAAGGAGATGGCGCCCAACAGTCCCCCG
GCCACGGGGCCTGCCACCATACCCACGCCGAAACAAGCGCTCATGAGCCCGAAGTGGCGAGCCCGATCTT
CCCCATCGGTGATGTCGGCGATATAGGCGCCAGCAACCGCACCTGTGGCGCCGGTGATGCCGGCCACGAT
GCGTCCGGCGTAGAGGCGATTAGTCCAATTTGTTAAAGACAGGATATCAGTGGTCCAGGCTCTAGTTTTG
ACTCAACAATATCACCAGCTGAAGCCTATAGAGTACGAGCCATAGATAAAATAAAAGATTTTATTTAGTC
TCCAGAAAAAGGGGGGAA
