>Addgene plasmid #83711 | MSCV-6NBC-GFP-PGK-Puro-Barcode34 | addgene partial sequence | sequence record 165239 | pLXSN5 5'-CCCTTGAACCTCCTCGTTCGACC-3'
CAGCCCTCACTCCTTCTCTAGGCGCCGGAATTAGATCCTATATACCACCATGGTGAGCAAGGGCGAGGAG
CTGTTCACCGGGGTGGTGCCCATCCTGGTCGAGCTGGACGGCGACGTAAACGGCCACAAGTTCAGCGTGT
CCGGCGAGGGCGAGGGCGATGCCACCTACGGCAAGCTGACCCTGAAGTTCATCTGCACCACCGGCAAGCT
GCCCGTGCCCTGGCCCACCCTCGTGACCACCCTGACCTACGGCGTGCAGTGCTTCAGCCGCTACCCCGAC
CACATGAAGCAGCACGACTTCTTCAAGTCCGCCATGCCCGAAGGCTACGTCCAGGAGCGCACCATCTTCT
TCAAGGACGACGGCAACTACAAGACCCGCGCCGAGGTGAAGTTCGAGGGCGACACCCTGGTGAACCGCAT
CGAGCTGAAGGGCATCGACTTCAAGGAGGACGGCAACATCCTGGGGCACAAGCTGGAGTACAACTACAAC
AGCCACAACGTCTATATCATGGCCGACAAGCAGAAGAACGGCATCAAGGTGAACTTCAAGATCCGCCACA
ACATCGAGGACGGCAGCGTGCAGCTCGCCGACCACTACCAGCAGAACACCCCCATCGGCGACGGCCCCGT
GCTGCTGCCCGACAACCACTACCTGAGCACCCAGTCCGCCCTGAGCAAAGACCCCAACGAGAAGCGCGAT
CACATGGTCCTGCTGGAGTTCGTGACCGCCGCCGGGATCACTCTCGGCATGGACGAGCTGTACAAGTAGC
GGAGAATTCTACCGGGTAGGGGAGGCGCTTTTCCCAAGGCAGTCTGGAGCATGCGCTTTAG
